>Addgene plasmid #89087 | pCMV-hAR-H874Y | addgene partial sequence | sequence record 176125 | Addgene Partial NGS Result
GAGGCGGGAGCTGTAGCCCCCTACGGCTACACTCGGCCCCCTCAGGGGCTGGCGGGCCAGGAAAGCGACT
TCACCGCACCTGATGTGTGGTACCCTGGCGGCATGGTGAGCAGAGTGCCCTATCCCAGTCCCACTTGTGT
CAAAAGCGAAATGGGCCCCTGGATGGATAGCTACTCCGGACCTTACGGGGACATGCGTTTGGAGACTGCC
AGGGACCATGTTTTGCCCATTGACTATTACTTTCCACCCCAGAAGACCTGCCTGATCTGTGGAGATGAAG
CTTCTGGGTGTCACTATGGAGCTCTCACATGTGGAAGCTGCAAGGTCTTCTTCAAAAGAGCCGCTGAAGG
GAAACAGAAGTACCTGTGCGCCAGCAGAAATGATTGCACTATTGATAAATTCCGAAGGAAAAATTGTCCA
TCTTGTCGTCTTCGGAAATGTTATGAAGCAGGGATGACTCTGGGAGCCCGGAAGCTGAAGAAACTTGGTA
ATCTGAAACTACAGGAGGAAGGAGAGGCTTCCAGCACCACCAGCCCCACTGAGGAGACAACCCAGAAGCT
GACAGTGTCACACATTGAAGGCTATGAATGTCAGCCCATCTTTCTGAATGTCCTGGAAGCCATTGAGCCA
GGTGTAGTGTGTGCTGGACACGACAACAACCAGCCCGACTCCTTTGCAGCCTTGCTCTCTAGCCTCAATG
AACTGGGAGAGAGACAGCTTGTACACGTGGTCAAGTGGGCCAAGGCCTTGCCTGGCTTCCGCAACTTACA
CGTGGACGACCAGATGGCTGTCATTCAGTACTCCTGGATGGGGCTCATGGTGTTTGCCATGGGCTGGCGA
TCCTTCACCAATGTCAACTCCAGGATGCTCTACTTCGCCCCTGATCTGGTTTTCAATGAGTACCGCATGC
ACAAGTCCCGGATGTACAGCCAGTGTGTCCGAATGAGGCACCTCTCTCAAGAGTTTGGATGGCTCCAAAT
CACCCCCCAGGAATTCCTGTGCATGAAAGCACTGCTACTCTTCAGCATTATTCCAGTGGATGGGCTGAAA
AATCAAAAATTCTTTGATGAACTTCGAATGAACTACATCAAGGAACTCGATCGTATCATTGCATGCAAAA
GAAAAAATCCCACATCCTGCTCAAGACGCTTCTACCAGCTCACCAAGCTCCTGGACTCCGTGCAGCCTAT
TGCGAGAGAGCTGTATCAGTTCACTTTTGACCTGCTAATCAAGTCACACATGGTGAGCGTGGACTTTCCG
GAAATGATGGCAGAGATCATCTCTGTGCAAGTGCCCAAGATCCTTTCTGGGAAAGTCAAGCCCATCTATT
TCCACACCCAGTGAAGCATTGGAAACCCTATTTCCCCACCCCAGCTCATGCCCCCTTTCAGATGTCTTCT
GCCTGTTATAACTCTGCACTACTCCTCTGCAGTGCCTTGGGGAATTTCCTCTATTGATGTACAGTCTGTC
ATGAGCTTGCATGCCTGCAGGTCGACTCTAGAGGATCCCGGGTGGCATCCCTGTGACCCCTCCCCAGTGC
CTCTCCTGGCCCTGGAAGTTGCCACTCCAGTGCCCACCAGCCTTGTCCTAATAAAATTAAGTTGCATCAT
TTTGTCTGACTAGGTGTCCTTCTATAATATTATGGGGTGGAGGGGGGTGGTATGGAGCAAGGGGCAAGTT
GGGAAGACAACCTGTAGGGCCTGCGGGGTCTATTGGGAACCAAGCTGGAGTGCAGTGGCACAATCTTGGC
TCACTGCAATCTCCGCCTCCTGGGTTCAAGCGATTCTCCTGCCTCAGCCTCCCGAGTTGTTGGGATTCCA
GGCATGCATGACCAGGCTCAGCTAATTTTTGTTTTTTTGGTAGAGACGGGGTTTCACCATATTGGCCAGG
CTGGTCTCCAACTCCTAATCTCAGGTGATCTACCCACCTTGGCCTCCCAAATTGCTGGGATTACAGGCGT
GAACCACTGCTCCCTTCCCTGTCCTTCTGATTTTAAAATAACTATACCAGCAGGAGGACGTCCAGACACA
GCATAGGCTACCTGGCCATGCCCAACCGGTGGGACATTTGAGTTGCTTGCTTGGCACTGTCCTCTCATGC
GTTGGGTCCACTCAGTAGATGCCTGTTGAATTGGGTACGCGGCCAGCTTGGCTGTGGAATGTGTGTCAGT
TAGGGTGTGGAAAGTCCCCAGGCTCCCCAGCAGGCAGAAGTATGCAAAGCATGCATCTCAATTAGTCAGC
AACCAGGTGTGGAAAGTCCCCAGGCTCCCCAGCAGGCAGAAGTATGCAAAGCATGCATCTCAATTAGTCA
GCAACCATAGTCCCGCCCCTAACTCCGCCCATCCCGCCCCTAACTCCGCCCAGTTCCGCCCATTCTCCGC
CCCATGGCTGACTAATTTTTTTTATTTATGCAGAGGCCGAGGCCGCCTCGGCCTCTGAGCTATTCCAGAA
GTAGTGAGGAGGCTTTTTTGGAGGCCTAGGCTTTTGCAAAAAGCTCCTCGAGGAACTGAAAAACCAGAAA
GTTAATTCCCTATAGTGAGTCGTATTAAATTCGTAATCATGTCATAGCTGTTTCCTGTGTGAAATTGTTA
TCCGCTCACAATTCCACACAACATACGAGCCGGAAGCATAAAGTGTAAAGCCTGGGGTGCCTAATGAGTG
AGCTAACTCACATTAATTGCGTTGCGCTCACTGCCCGCTTTCCAGTCGGGAAACCTGTCGTGCCAGCTGC
ATTAATGAATCGGCCAACGCGCGGGGAGAGGCGGTTTGCGTATTGGGCGCTCTTCCGCTTCCTCGCTCAC
TGACTCGCTGCGCTCGGTCGTTCGGCTGCGGCGAGCGGTATCAGCTCACTCAAAGGCGGTAATACGGTTA
TCCACAGAATCAGGGGATAACGCAGGAAAGAACATGTGAGCAAAAGGCCAGCAAAAGGCCAGGAACCGTA
AAAAGGCCGCGTTGCTGGCGTTTTTCCATAGGCTCCGCCCCCCTGACGAGCATCACAAAAATCGACGCTC
AAGTCAGAGGTGGCGAAACCCGACAGGACTATAAAGATACCAGGCGTTTCCCCCTGGAAGCTCCCTCGTG
CGCTCTCCTGTTCCGACCCTGCCGCTTACCGGATACCTGTCCGCCTTTCTCCCTTCGGGAAGCGTGGCGC
TTTCTCATAGCTCACGCTGTAGGTATCTCAGTTCGGTGTAGGTCGTTCGCTCCAAGCTGGGCTGTGTGCA
CGAACCCCCCGTTCAGCCCGACCGCTGCGCCTTATCCGGTAACTATCGTCTTGAGTCCAACCCGGTAAGA
CACGACTTATCGCCACTGGCAGCAGCCACTGGTAACAGGATTAGCAGAGCGAGGTATGTAGGCGGTGCTA
CAGAGTTCTTGAAGTGGTGGCCTAACTACGGCTACACTAGAAGAACAGTATTTGGTATCTGCGCTCTGCT
GAAGCCAGTTACCTTCGGAAAAAGAGTTGGTAGCTCTTGATCCGGCAAACAAACCACCGCTGGTAGCGGT
GGTTTTTTTGTTTGCAAGCAGCAGATTACGCGCAGAAAAAAAGGATCTCAAGAAGATCCTTTGATCTTTT
CTACGGGGTCTGACGCTCAGTGGAACGAAAACTCACGTTAAGGGATTTTGGTCATGAGATTATCAAAAAG
GATCTTCACCTAGATCCTTTTAAATTAAAAATGAAGTTTTAAATCAATCTAAAGTATATATGAGTAAACT
TGGTCTGACAGTTACCAATGCTTAATCAGTGAGGCACCTATCTCAGCGATCTGTCTATTTCGTTCATCCA
TAGTTGCCTGACTCCCCGTCGTGTAGATAACTACGATACGGGAGGGCTTACCATCTGGCCCCAGTGCTGC
AATGATACCGCGAGACCCACGCTCACCGGCTCCAGATTTATCAGCAATAAACCAGCCAGCCGGAAGGGCC
GAGCGCAGAAGTGGTCCTGCAACTTTATCCGCCTCCATCCAGTCTATTAATTGTTGCCGGGAAGCTAGAG
TAAGTAGTTCGCCAGTTAATAGTTTGCGCAACGTTGTTGCCATTGCTACAGGCATCGTGGTGTCACGCTC
GTCGTTTGGTATGGCTTCATTCAGCTCCGGTTCCCAACGATCAAGGCGAGTTACATGATCCCCCATGTTG
TGCAAAAAAGCGGTTAGCTCCTTCGGTCCTCCGATCGTTGTCAGAAGTAAGTTGGCCGCAGTGTTATCAC
TCATGGTTATGGCAGCACTGCATAATTCTCTTACTGTCATGCCATCCGTAAGATGCTTTTCTGTGACTGG
TGAGTACTCAACCAAGTCATTCTGAGAATAGTGTATGCGGCGACCGAGTTGCTCTTGCCCGGCGTCAATA
CGGGATAATACCGCGCCACATAGCAGAACTTTAAAAGTGCTCATCATTGGAAAACGTTCTTCGGGGCGAA
AACTCTCAAGGATCTTACCGCTGTTGAGATCCAGTTCGATGTAACCCACTCGTGCACCCAACTGATCTTC
AGCATCTTTTACTTTCACCAGCGTTTCTGGGTGAGCAAAAACAGGAAGGCAAAATGCCGCAAAAAAGGGA
ATAAGGGCGACACGGAAATGTTGAATACTCATACTCTTCCTTTTTCAATATTATTGAAGCATTTATCAGG
GTTATTGTCTCATGAGCGGATACATATTTGAATGTATTTAGAAAAATAAACAAATAGGGGTTCCGCGCAC
ATTTCCCCGAAAAGTGCCACCTG
[124 nt withheld, positions 4714-4837]
C
[91 nt withheld, positions 4839-4929]
A
[49 nt withheld, positions 4931-4979]
CCTTTGACGTTGGAGTCCACGTTCTTT
[37 nt withheld, positions 5007-5043]
ACCCTATCTCGGTCTATTCTTTTGATTTATAAGGGATTTTGCCGATTTCGGCCTATTGGTTAAAAAATGA
GCTGATTTAACAAAAATTTAACGCGAATTTTAACAAAATATTAACGCTTACAATTTCCATTCGCCATTCA
GGCTGCGCAACTGTTGGGAAGGGCGATCGGTGCGGGCCTCTTCGCTATTACGCCAGCTGGCGAAAGGGGG
ATGTGCTGCAAGGCGATTAAGTTGGGTAACGCCAGGGTTTTCCCAGTCACGACGTTGTAAAACGACGGCC
AGTGCCAAGCTGATCTATACATTGAATCAATATTGGCAATTAGCCATATTAGTCATTGGTTATATAGCAT
AAATCAATATTGGCTATTGGCCATTGCATACGTTGTATCTATATCATAATATGTACATTTATATTGGCTC
ATGTCCAATATGACCGCCATGTTGACATTGATTATTGACTAGTTATTAATAGTAATCAATTACGGGGTCA
TTAGTTCATAGCCCATATATGGAGTTCCGCGTTACATAACTTACGGTAAATGGCCCGCCTGGCTGACCGC
CCAACGACCCCCGCCCATTGACGTCAATAATGACGTATGTTCCCATAGTAACGCCAATAGGGACTTTCCA
TTGACGTCAATGGGTGGAGTATTTACGGTAAACTGCCCACTTGGCAGTACATCAAGTGTATCATATGCCA
AGTCCGCCCCCTATTGACGTCAATGACGGTAAATGGCCCGCCTGGCATTATGCCCAGTACATGACCTTAC
GGGACTTTCCTACTTGGCAGTACATCTACGTATTAGTCATCGCTATTACCATGGTGATGCGGTTTTGGCA
GTACACCAATGGGCGTGGATAGCGGTTTGACTCACGGGGATTTCCAAGTCTCCACCCCATTGACGTCAAT
GGGAGTTTGTTTTGGCACCAAAATCAACGGGACTTTCCAAAATGTCGTAATAACCCCGCCCCGTTGACGC
AAATGGGCGGTAGGCGTGTACGGTGGGAGGTCTATATAAGCAGAGCTCGTTTAGTGAACCGTCAGAATTC
AGATCTGTCCACCGTGTGTCTTCTTCTGCACGAGACTTTGAGGCTGTCAGAGCGCTTTTTGCGTGGTTGC
TCCCGCAAGTTTCCTTCTCTGGAGCTTCCCGCAGGTGGGCAGCTAGCTGCAGCGACTACCGCATCATCAC
AGCCTGTTGAACTCTTCTGAGCAAGAGAAGGGGAGGCGGGGTAAGGGAAGTAGGTGGAAGATTCAGCCAA
GCTCAAGGATGGAAGTGCAGTTAGGGCTGGGAAGGGTCTACCCTCGGCCGCCGTCCAAGACCTACCGAGG
AGCTTTCCAGAATCTGTTCCAGAGCGTGCGCGAAGTGATCCAGAACCCGGGCCCCAGGCACCCAGAGGCC
GCGAGCGCAGCACCTCCCGGCGCCAGTTTGCTGCTGCTGCAGCAGCAGCAGCAGCAGCAGCAGCAGCAGC
AGCAGCAGCAGCAGCAGCAGCAGCAGCAGCAGCAGCAGCAGCAAGAGACTAGCCCCAGGCAGCAGCAGCA
GCAGCAGGGTGAGGATGGTTCTCCCCAAGCCCATCGTAGAGGCCCCACAGGCTACCTGGTCCTGGATGAG
GAACAGCAACCTTCACAGCCGCAGTCGGCCCTGGAGTGCCACCCCGAGAGAGGTTGCGTCCCAGAGCCTG
GAGCCGCCGTGGCCGCCAGCAAGGGGCTGCCGCAGCAGCTGCCAGCACCTCCGGACGAGGATGACTCAGC
TGCCCCATCCACGTTGTCCCTGCTGGGCCCCACTTTCCCCGGCTTAAGCAGCTGCTCCGCTGACCTTAAA
GACATCCTGAGCGAGGCCAGCACCATGCAACTCCTTCAGCAACAGCAGCAGGAAGCAGTATCCGAAGGCA
GCAGCAGCGGGAGAGCGAGGGAGGCCTCGGGGGCTCCCACTTCCTCCAAGGACAATTACTTAGGGGGCAC
TTCGACCATTTCTGACAACGCCAAGGAGTTGTGTAAGGCAGTGTCGGTGTCCATGGGCCTGGGTGTGGAG
GCGTTGGAGCATCTGAGTCCAGGGGAACAGCTTCGGGGGGATTGCATGTACGCCCCACTTTTGGGAGTTC
CACCCGCTGTGCGTCCCACTCCTTGTGCCCCATTGGCCGAATGCAAAGGTTCTCTGCTAGACGACAGCGC
AGGCAAGAGCACTGAAGATACTGCTGAGTATTCCCCTTTCAAGGGAGGTTACACCAAAGGGCTAGAAGGC
GAGAGCCTAGGCTGCTCTGGCAGCGCTGCAGCAGGGAGCTCCGGGACACTTGAACTGCCGTCTACCCTGT
CTCTCTACAAGTCCGGAGCACTGGACGAGGCAGCTGCGTACCAGAGTCGCGACTACTACAACTTTCCACT
GGCTCTGGCCGGACCGCCGCCCCCTCCGCCGCCTCCCCATCCCCACGCTCGCATCAAGCTGGAGAACCCG
CTGGACTACGGCAGCGCCTGGGCGGCTGCGGCGGCGCAGTGCCGCTATGGGGACCTGGCGAGCCTGCATG
GCGCGGGTGCAGCGGGACCCGGTTCTGGGTCACCCTCAGCCGCCGCTTCCTCATCCTGGCACACTCTCTT
CACAGCCGAAGAAGGCCAGTTGTATGGACCGTGTGGTGGTGGTGGGGGTGGTGG
