[The description below was written by a language model from this plasmid's Addgene catalogue record.]
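Description:
pCMV-hAR-H874Y is a mammalian expression plasmid built on the pCMV5 backbone that carries the human androgen receptor (AR, also known as NR3C4) coding sequence with the single amino-acid substitution H874Y. Transcription of the insert is driven by the CMV promoter, a strong constitutive viral promoter suited to transient transfection of cultured mammalian cells. In bacteria the plasmid is maintained at high copy number under ampicillin selection. The record lists no mammalian selection marker, epitope tag or reporter. The insert was introduced by restriction enzyme cloning, but the 5′ and 3′ cloning sites are recorded as unknown. No feature table is provided, so the origin of replication, polyadenylation signal and other backbone elements cannot be described from the record.

The H874Y substitution is a somatic mutation identified in prostate cancer, specifically in the androgen-dependent human CWR22 xenograft. The associated publication reports that mutant androgen receptors found in CWR22 and in LNCaP cells can be activated by the adrenal androgen dehydroepiandrosterone, indicating that this type of mutation alters which ligands can activate the receptor. The construct is therefore suited to expressing the mutant receptor in mammalian cells to examine its ligand responsiveness and transcriptional activity, typically in comparison with the wild-type receptor or other tumour-derived AR variants. Such a comparison would usually rely on a co-transfected androgen-responsive reporter, which this plasmid does not supply.
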