Addgene plasmid #89087: pCMV-hAR-H874Y
Purpose: mammalian expression of human androgen receptor with prostate cancer somatic mutation H874Y from CWR22 xenograft
Depositing lab: Elizabeth Wilson. Depositing organization: University of North Carolina at Chapel Hill. Publication: Dehydroepiandrosterone activates mutant androgen receptors expressed in the androgen-dependent human prostate cancer xenograft CWR22 and LNCaP cells. Tan J, Sharief Y, Hamil KG, Gregory CW, Zang DY, Sar M, Gumerlock PH, deVere White RW, Pretlow TG, Harris SE, Wilson EM, Mohler JL, French FS. Mol Endocrinol. 1997 Apr;11(4):450-9. doi: 10.1210/mend.11.4.9906. PubMed 9092797.
Backbone
  Vector backbone: pCMV5
  Vector type: Mammalian Expression
Growth in bacteria
  Bacterial resistance: Ampicillin, 100 μg/mL
  Growth temperature: 37°C
  Growth strain: DH5alpha
  Copy number: High Copy
Gene/Insert
  Gene/Insert name: hAR-H874Y prostate cancer mutant
  Species: H. sapiens (human)
  Mutation: hAR-H874Y
  Entrez Gene: AR (a.k.a. AIS, AR8, DHTR, HUMARA, HYSP1, KD, NR3C4, SBMA, SMAX1, TFM)
  Promoter: CMV
  Cloning method: Restriction Enzyme; 5′ cloning site unknown (unknown if destroyed); 3′ cloning site unknown (unknown if destroyed)
  Sequencing primers: 5′ CMV-F
Terms and licenses: Academic/Nonprofit Terms; Industry Terms: Not Available to Industry
How to cite: pCMV-hAR-H874Y was a gift from Elizabeth Wilson (Addgene plasmid # 89087 ; http://n2t.net/addgene:89087 ; RRID:Addgene_89087)
